Addgene plasmid #143359: TFORF2272
Purpose: Lentiviral vector for overexpressing transcription factor ORFs with unique 24-bp barcodes. Barcodes facilitate identification of transcription factors in pooled screens.
Depositing lab: Feng Zhang. Depositing organization: Broad Institute. Publication: A transcription factor atlas of directed differentiation. Joung J, Ma S, Tay T, Geiger-Schuller KR, Kirchgatterer PC, Verdine VK, Guo B, Arias-Garcia MA, Allen WE, Singh A, Kuksenko O, Abudayyeh OO, Gootenberg JS, Fu Z, Macrae RK, Buenrostro JD, Regev A, Zhang F. Cell. 2023 Jan 5;186(1):209-229.e26. doi: 10.1016/j.cell.2022.11.026. PubMed 36608654.
Backbone
  Vector backbone: pLX_TRC317
  Backbone manufacturer: Broad Institute Genetic Perturbation Platform
  Backbone size w/o insert (bp): 8264
  Vector type: Mammalian Expression, Lentiviral
  Selectable markers: Puromycin
Growth in bacteria
  Bacterial resistance: Ampicillin, 100 μg/mL
  Growth temperature: 37°C
  Growth strain: NEB Stable
  Copy number: High Copy
Gene/Insert
  Gene/Insert name: PRDM5
  Species: H. sapiens (human)
  Insert size (bp): 1994
  Entrez Gene: PRDM5 (a.k.a. BCS2, PFM2)
  Promoter: EF1a
  Cloning method: Unknown
  Sequencing primers: 5′ GGGTGGAGACTGAAGTTAGGCCAG; 3′ CACATAGCGTAAAAGGAGCAACATAG
Terms and licenses: Academic/Nonprofit Terms; Industry Terms: Not Available to Industry
Depositor comments: NM_018699,ENST00000264808 . The transcription factor ORF portion of this plasmid was synthesized by Genewiz. Please test multiple small colonies in case of plasmid recombination. To make this collection available in a timely manner, a portion of this collection was not fully sequenced by Addgene. If an Addgene verified full plasmid sequence is not available, please contact us prior to placing an order to request the full sequence.
How to cite: TFORF2272 was a gift from Feng Zhang (Addgene plasmid # 143359 ; http://n2t.net/addgene:143359 ; RRID:Addgene_143359)
