[The description below was written by a language model from this plasmid's Addgene catalogue record and pLannotate feature annotations shown in this document.]
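Description:
TFORF2272 is a lentiviral mammalian expression plasmid built on the pLX_TRC317 backbone that carries the human transcription factor PRDM5 as one member of a barcoded ORF overexpression collection. In bacteria it is maintained through a high-copy ColE1/pUC-type origin and selected with ampicillin via the bla gene. An f1 origin and remnants of a lac/lacZα cloning region flanked by T3 and T7 promoters are also present in the backbone. The depositor notes that the plasmid may recombine, as can happen with LTR-containing vectors.

The viral portion follows a third-generation, self-inactivating layout. An RSV promoter drives a truncated HIV-1 5' LTR, followed by the Ψ packaging signal with a gag fragment, the Rev response element for Rev-dependent export of the genomic RNA, a cPPT/CTS element, and a ΔU3 3' LTR that disables LTR promoter activity after integration. An SV40 poly(A) signal lies downstream. Within the provirus, an SV40 early promoter/origin segment sits upstream of the puromycin N-acetyltransferase gene for selection of transduced cells. A separate EF-1α promoter drives constitutive expression of the PRDM5 ORF, a sequence-specific DNA-binding factor described in the annotation as a repressor that recruits G9A and histone deacetylases. A WPRE downstream of the ORF enhances transcript expression.

According to the record, each construct in the series carries a unique 24-bp barcode that identifies the transcription factor in pooled screens. The barcode is not annotated in the feature table, so its exact position is not stated, although the listed insert size is slightly larger than the annotated coding region. The construct is intended for pooled or individual transcription factor overexpression, for example in directed differentiation studies.
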