Features (pLannotate 1.2.2; 31 found; start..end, strand, type, name):
      5..231     +  promoter       RSV promoter: Rous sarcoma virus enhancer/promoter
    232..412     +  LTR            5' LTR (truncated): truncated 5' long terminal repeat (LTR) from HIV-1
    459..584     +  misc_feature   HIV-1 Ψ: packaging signal of human immunodeficiency virus type 1
    568..931     +  CDS            HIV-1 gag (fragment): gag protein from human immunodeficiency virus 1; gag
   1077..1310    +  misc_feature   RRE: The Rev response element (RRE) of HIV-1 allows for Rev-dependent mRNA export from the nucleus to the cytoplasm.
   1687..1713    +  CDS            Rev (fragment): human immunodeficiency virus 1 (HIV-1) Rev protein; rev; enhances nuclear export of unspliced and incompletely spliced viral mRNAs
   1720..1743    +  promoter       SV40 promoter (fragment): SV40 early promoter
   1744..1815    +  promoter       SV40 promoter (fragment): SV40 enhancer and early promoter
   1839..1974    +  rep_origin     SV40 ori: SV40 origin of replication
   2020..2616    +  CDS            PuroR (fragment): puromycin N-acetyltransferase; pac from Streptomyces; confers resistance to puromycin
   2665..2782    +  misc_feature   cPPT/CTS: central polypurine tract and central termination sequence of HIV-1
   2847..2913    +  CDS            small t antigen (fragment): SV40 (simian virus 40) small t antigen
   2920..4098    +  promoter       EF-1α promoter: strong constitutive promoter for human elongation factor EF-1α
   4115..6004    +  CDS            PRDM5: PRDM5_HUMAN - Also known as PFM2. Experimental evidence at protein level: Swiss-Prot protein existence level 1. Sequence-specific DNA-binding transcription factor. Represses transcription at least in part by recruitment of the histone methyltransferase EHMT2/G9A and histone deacetylases such as HDAC1. Regulates hematopoiesis-associated protein-coding and microRNA (miRNA) genes. May regulate the expression of proteins involved in extracellular matrix development and maintenance, including fibrillar collagens, such as COL4A1 and COL11A1, connective tissue components, such as HAPLN1, and molecule
   6020..6073    +  promoter       U6 promoter (fragment): RNA polymerase III promoter for human U6 snRNA
   6115..6703    +  misc_feature   WPRE: woodchuck hepatitis virus posttranscriptional regulatory element
   6754..6773    +  misc_feature   cPPT/CTS (fragment): central polypurine tract and central termination sequence of HIV-1
   6775..7008    +  LTR            3' LTR (ΔU3): self-inactivating 3' long terminal repeat (LTR) from HIV-1
   7086..7207    +  polyA_signal   SV40 poly(A) signal: SV40 polyadenylation signal
   7247..7382    +  rep_origin     SV40 ori: SV40 origin of replication
   7403..7421    -  promoter       T7 promoter: promoter for bacteriophage T7 RNA polymerase
   7429..7584    +  CDS            lacZα (fragment): LacZα fragment of β-galactosidase; lacZ fragment
   7589..8017    +  rep_origin     f1 ori (sequence partly withheld): f1 bacteriophage origin of replication; arrow indicates direction of (+) strand synthesis
   8070..8174    +  promoter       AmpR promoter: bla
   8175..9035    +  CDS            AmpR: β-lactamase; bla; confers resistance to ampicillin, carbenicillin, and related antibiotics
   9206..9794    +  rep_origin     ori: high-copy-number ColE1/pMB1/pBR322/pUC origin of replication
   9977..10069   +  CDS            lacI (fragment): lac repressor; lacI; The lac repressor binds to the lac operator to inhibit transcription in E. coli. This inhibition can be relieved by adding lactose or isopropyl-β-D-thiogalactopyranoside (IPTG).
  10082..10103   +  protein_bind   CAP binding site: CAP binding activates transcription in the presence of cAMP. E. coli catabolite activator protein
  10118..10148   +  promoter       lac promoter: promoter for the E. coli lac operon
  10156..10172   +  protein_bind   lac operator: The lac repressor binds to the lac operator to inhibit transcription in E. coli. This inhibition can be relieved by adding lactose or isopropyl-β-D-thiogalactopyranoside (IPTG). lac repressor encoded by lacI
  10217..10235   +  promoter       T3 promoter: promoter for bacteriophage T3 RNA polymerase
>Addgene plasmid #143359 | TFORF2272 | addgene full sequence | sequence record 400296 | Addgene NGS Result
TTAATGTAGTCTTATGCAATACTCTTGTAGTCTTGCAACATGGTAACGATGAGTTAGCAACATGCCTTAC
AAGGAGAGAAAAAGCACCGTGCATGCCGATTGGTGGAAGTAAGGTGGTACGATCGTGCCTTATTAGGAAG
GCAACAGACGGGTCTGACATGGATTGGACGAACCACTGAATTGCCGCATTGCAGAGATATTGTATTTAAG
TGCCTAGCTCGATACATAAACGGGTCTCTCTGGTTAGACCAGATCTGAGCCTGGGAGCTCTCTGGCTAAC
TAGGGAACCCACTGCTTAAGCCTCAATAAAGCTTGCCTTGAGTGCTTCAAGTAGTGTGTGCCCGTCTGTT
GTGTGACTCTGGTAACTAGAGATCCCTCAGACCCTTTTAGTCAGTGTGGAAAATCTCTAGCAGTGGCGCC
CGAACAGGGACTTGAAAGCGAAAGGGAAACCAGAGGAGCTCTCTCGACGCAGGACTCGGCTTGCTGAAGC
GCGCACGGCAAGAGGCGAGGGGCGGCGACTGGTGAGTACGCCAAAAATTTTGACTAGCGGAGGCTAGAAG
GAGAGAGATGGGTGCGAGAGCGTCAGTATTAAGCGGGGGAGAATTAGATCGCGATGGGAAAAAATTCGGT
TAAGGCCAGGGGGAAAGAAAAAATATAAATTAAAACATATAGTATGGGCAAGCAGGGAGCTAGAACGATT
CGCAGTTAATCCTGGCCTGTTAGAAACATCAGAAGGCTGTAGACAAATACTGGGACAGCTACAACCATCC
CTTCAGACAGGATCAGAAGAACTTAGATCATTATATAATACAGTAGCAACCCTCTATTGTGTGCATCAAA
GGATAGAGATAAAAGACACCAAGGAAGCTTTAGACAAGATAGAGGAAGAGCAAAACAAAAGTAAGACCAC
CGCACAGCAAGCGGCCGCTGATCTTCAGACCTGGAGGAGGAGATATGAGGGACAATTGGAGAAGTGAATT
ATATAAATATAAAGTAGTAAAAATTGAACCATTAGGAGTAGCACCCACCAAGGCAAAGAGAAGAGTGGTG
CAGAGAGAAAAAAGAGCAGTGGGAATAGGAGCTTTGTTCCTTGGGTTCTTGGGAGCAGCAGGAAGCACTA
TGGGCGCAGCGTCAATGACGCTGACGGTACAGGCCAGACAATTATTGTCTGGTATAGTGCAGCAGCAGAA
CAATTTGCTGAGGGCTATTGAGGCGCAACAGCATCTGTTGCAACTCACAGTCTGGGGCATCAAGCAGCTC
CAGGCAAGAATCCTGGCTGTGGAAAGATACCTAAAGGATCAACAGCTCCTGGGGATTTGGGGTTGCTCTG
GAAAACTCATTTGCACCACTGCTGTGCCTTGGAATGCTAGTTGGAGTAATAAATCTCTGGAACAGATTTG
GAATCACACGACCTGGATGGAGTGGGACAGAGAAATTAACAATTACACAAGCTTAATACACTCCTTAATT
GAAGAATCGCAAAACCAGCAAGAAAAGAATGAACAAGAATTATTGGAATTAGATAAATGGGCAAGTTTGT
GGAATTGGTTTAACATAACAAATTGGCTGTGGTATATAAAATTATTCATAATGATAGTAGGAGGCTTGGT
AGGTTTAAGAATAGTTTTTGCTGTACTTTCTATAGTGAATAGAGTTAGGCAGGGATATTCACCATTATCG
TTTCAGACCCACCTCCCAACCCCGAGGGGACCCATGCATTGCATCTCAATTAGTCAGCAACCAGGTGTGG
AAAGTCCCCAGGCTCCCCAGCAGGCAGAAGTATGCAAAGCATGCGTCTCAATTAGTCAGCAACCATAGTC
CCGCCCCTAACTCCGCCCATCCCGCCCCTAACTCCGCCCAGTTCCGCCCATTCTCCGCCCCATGGCTGAC
TAATTTTTTTTATTTATGCAGAGGCCGAGGCCGCCTCGGCCTCTGAGCTATTCCAGAAGTAGTGAGGAGG
CTTTTTTGGAGGCCTAGGCTTTTGCAAAAAGCTTTCTAGAGGTACCACCGGAGCTTACCATGACCGAGTA
CAAGCCCACGGTGCGCCTCGCCACCCGCGACGACGTCCCCAGGGCCGTACGCACCCTCGCCGCCGCGTTC
GCCGACTACCCCGCCACGCGCCACACCGTCGATCCGGACCGCCACATCGAGCGGGTCACCGAGCTGCAAG
AACTCTTCCTCACGCGCGTCGGGCTCGACATCGGCAAGGTGTGGGTCGCGGACGACGGCGCCGCCGTGGC
GGTCTGGACCACGCCGGAGAGCGTCGAAGCGGGGGCGGTGTTCGCCGAGATCGGCCCGCGCATGGCCGAG
TTGAGCGGTTCCCGGCTGGCCGCGCAGCAACAGATGGAAGGCCTCCTGGCGCCGCACCGGCCCAAGGAGC
CCGCGTGGTTCCTGGCCACCGTCGGCGTCTCGCCCGACCACCAGGGCAAGGGTCTGGGCAGCGCCGTCGT
GCTCCCCGGAGTGGAGGCGGCCGAGCGCGCCGGGGTGCCCGCCTTCCTGGAGACCTCCGCGCCCCGCAAC
CTCCCCTTCTACGAGCGGCTCGGCTTCACCGTCACCGCCGACGTCGAGGTGCCCGAAGGACCGCGCACCT
GGTGCATGACCCGCAAGCCCGGTGCCAGTTAACGAATTCTAGATCTTGAGACAAATGGCAGTATTCATCC
ACAATTTTAAAAGAAAAGGGGGGATTGGGGGGTACAGTGCAGGGGAAAGAATAGTAGACATAATAGCAAC
AGACATACAAACTAAAGAATTACAAAAACAAATTACAAAAATTCAAAATTTTCGGGTTTATTACAGGGAC
AGCAGAGATCCACTTTGGCGCCGGCTCGAGGCCTGCAGGTGCAAAGATGGATAAAGTTTTAAACAGAGAG
GAATCTTTGCAGCTAATGGACCTTCTAGGTCTTGAAAGGAGTGGGAATTGGCTCCGGTGCCCGTCAGTGG
GCAGAGCGCACATCGCCCACAGTCCCCGAGAAGTTGGGGGGAGGGGTCGGCAATTGAACCGGTGCCTAGA
GAAGGTGGCGCGGGGTAAACTGGGAAAGTGATGTCGTGTACTGGCTCCGCCTTTTTCCCGAGGGTGGGGG
AGAACCGTATATAAGTGCAGTAGTCGCCGTGAACGTTCTTTTTCGCAACGGGTTTGCCGCCAGAACACAG
GTAAGTGCCGTGTGTGGTTCCCGCGGGCCTGGCCTCTTTACGGGTTATGGCCCTTGCGTGCCTTGAATTA
CTTCCACCTGGCTGCAGTACGTGATTCTTGATCCCGAGCTTCGGGTTGGAAGTGGGTGGGAGAGTTCGAG
GCCTTGCGCTTAAGGAGCCCCTTCGCCTCGTGCTTGAGTTGAGGCCTGGCCTGGGCGCTGGGGCCGCCGC
GTGCGAATCTGGTGGCACCTTCGCGCCTGTCTCGCTGCTTTCGATAAGTCTCTAGCCATTTAAAATTTTT
GATGACCTGCTGCGACGCTTTTTTTCTGGCAAGATAGTCTTGTAAATGCGGGCCAAGATCTGCACACTGG
TATTTCGGTTTTTGGGGCCGCGGGCGGCGACGGGGCCCGTGCGTCCCAGCGCACATGTTCGGCGAGGCGG
GGCCTGCGAGCGCGGCCACCGAGAATCGGACGGGGGTAGTCTCAAGCTGGCCGGCCTGCTCTGGTGCCTG
GCCTCGCGCCGCCGTGTATCGCCCCGCCCTGGGCGGCAAGGCTGGCCCGGTCGGCACCAGTTGCGTGAGC
GGAAAGATGGCCGCTTCCCGGCCCTGCTGCAGGGAGCTCAAAATGGAGGACGCGGCGCTCGGGAGAGCGG
GCGGGTGAGTCACCCACACAAAGGAAAAGGGCCTTTCCGTCCTCAGCCGTCGCTTCATGTGACTCCACGG
AGTACCGGGCGCCGTCCAGGCACCTCGATTAGTTCTCGAGCTTTTGGAGTACGTCGTCTTTAGGTTGGGG
GGAGGGGTTTTATGCGATGGAGTTTCCCCACACTGAGTGGGTGGAGACTGAAGTTAGGCCAGCTTGGCAC
TTGATGTAATTCTCCTTGGAATTTGCCCTTTTTGAGTTTGGATCTTGGTTCATTCTCAAGCCTCAGACAG
TGGTTCAAAGTTTTTTTCTTCCATTTCAGGTGTCGTGAGGCTAGCACCGCCACCATGCTGGGCATGTACG
TGCCGGACAGGTTCTCCCTGAAGTCCTCCCGGGTTCAGGACGGCATGGGGCTCTACACGGCCCGCAGAGT
GCGAAAGGGTGAAAAGTTCGGACCCTTTGCTGGAGAGAAGAGAATGCCTGAAGACTTGGATGAAAATATG
GATTACAGGTTGATGTGGGAGGTTCGTGGGAGTAAGGGAGAAGTTTTGTACATTTTGGATGCTACCAACC
CACGGCACTCCAACTGGCTTCGCTTCGTTCATGAGGCACCATCTCAGGAGCAGAAGAACTTGGCTGCCAT
TCAAGAAGGAGAAAACATTTTCTATTTGGCAGTTGAAGATATAGAAACAGACACGGAGCTTCTGATTGGC
TACCTGGATAGTGACATGGAGGCTGAGGAGGAAGAACAGCAAATTATGACAGTCATCAAAGAAGGGGAAG
TTGAAAATTCTAGAAGACAATCAACAGCGGGCAGAAAAGATCGCCTTGGCTGTAAAGAGGACTATGCTTG
TCCTCAATGTGAATCGAGTTTTACCAGTGAGGATATTCTTGCTGAGCATCTCCAGACATTGCACCAGAAA
CCCACAGAGGAGAAAGAATTTAAGTGCAAGAACTGTGGGAAGAAATTCCCAGTTAAGCAGGCTTTGCAAA
GACATGTTCTTCAGTGCACAGCGAAAAGCAGTCTAAAGGAGTCTTCGCGAAGTTTTCAGTGCTCTGTTTG
CAATTCTTCCTTCAGTTCAGCATCGAGTTTTGAGCAGCACCAGGAGACTTGCCGGGGGGATGCCAGGTTT
GTGTGCAAGGCTGACAGCTGTGGAAAGAGGCTGAAGAGCAAGGATGCCCTGAAAAGACACCAGGAAAATG
TCCACACTGGAGATCCTAAGAAAAAGCTTATATGTTCAGTGTGCAATAAAAAGTGTTCTTCAGCATCAAG
CCTACAGGAACATAGAAAGATTCATGAGATATTTGATTGTCAAGAATGTATGAAGAAATTTATTTCAGCT
AATCAGCTAAAACGTCATATGATCACCCACTCAGAAAAACGACCCTATAATTGCGAGATTTGTAATAAGT
CTTTCAAGAGGCTTGATCAAGTGGGTGCTCACAAAGTAATACACAGCGAAGACAAACCTTACAAATGCAA
ACTTTGTGGAAAGGGATTTGCCCACAGAAATGTTTACAAGAATCATAAGAAGACCCACTCTGAGGAGAGA
CCGTTCCAATGTGAAGAATGTAAAGCTTTGTTCCGGACCCCATTTTCTTTACAGAGACACCTGCTAATAC
ATAACAGTGAGAGGACTTTCAAGTGCCATCACTGCGATGCTACCTTTAAGAGGAAGGATACATTAAATGT
TCATGTCCAGGTGGTTCATGAAAGACACAAGAAGTATAGGTGTGAGCTATGTAATAAGGCCTTTGTTACA
CCTTCAGTGCTTAGAAGTCATAAGAAAACACATACAGGAGAAAAGGAGAAAATCTGTCCATATTGTGGCC
AGAAATTTGCCAGCAGTGGTACACTCAGAGTTCATATCCGGAGCCACACAGGTGAGCGTCCCTATCAATG
TCCTTACTGTGAAAAAGGATTCAGTAAAAATGATGGACTGAAGATGCACATTCGTACTCACACCAGGGAG
AAGCCGTACAAGTGCTCAGAGTGCAGCAAGGCCTTCAGCCAGAAGCGAGGCCTGGATGAGCACAAGAGGA
CGCACACTGGAGAAAAGCCTTTTCAGTGTGATGTTTGTGATTTGGCTTTTAGCCTGAAGAAAATGCTGAT
TCGACACAAGATGACTCATAATCCCAATCGTCCCCTGGCAGAATGCCAGTTTTGCCATAAGAAGTTTACA
AGGAATGACTACCTCAAAGTGCACATGGACAATATCCATGGTGTAGCTGACAGCTAGTAATGAACTAGTC
CGTAACTTGAAAGTATTTCGATTTCTTGGCTTTATATATCTTGTGGAAAGGACGACCAAGTTCTTGTGAA
ATCGTCTCAACGCGTTAAGTCGACAATCAACCTCTGGATTACAAAATTTGTGAAAGATTGACTGGTATTC
TTAACTATGTTGCTCCTTTTACGCTATGTGGATACGCTGCTTTAATGCCTTTGTATCATGCTATTGCTTC
CCGTATGGCTTTCATTTTCTCCTCCTTGTATAAATCCTGGTTGCTGTCTCTTTATGAGGAGTTGTGGCCC
GTTGTCAGGCAACGTGGCGTGGTGTGCACTGTGTTTGCTGACGCAACCCCCACTGGTTGGGGCATTGCCA
CCACCTGTCAGCTCCTTTCCGGGACTTTCGCTTTCCCCCTCCCTATTGCCACGGCGGAACTCATCGCCGC
CTGCCTTGCCCGCTGCTGGACAGGGGCTCGGCTGTTGGGCACTGACAATTCCGTGGTGTTGTCGGGGAAA
TCATCGTCCTTTCCTTGGCTGCTCGCCTGTGTTGCCACCTGGATTCTGCGCGGGACGTCCTTCTGCTACG
TCCCTTCGGCCCTCAATCCAGCGGACCTTCCTTCCCGCGGCCTGCTGCCGGCTCTGCGGCCTCTTCCGCG
TCTTCGCCTTCGCCCTCAGACGAGTCGGATCTCCCTTTGGGCCGCCTCCCCGCGTCGACTTTAAGACCAA
TGACTTACAAGGCAGCTGTAGATCTTAGCCACTTTTTAAAAGAAAAGGGGGGACTGGAAGGGCTAATTCA
CTCCCAACGAAGACAAGATCTGCTTTTTGCTTGTACTGGGTCTCTCTGGTTAGACCAGATCTGAGCCTGG
GAGCTCTCTGGCTAACTAGGGAACCCACTGCTTAAGCCTCAATAAAGCTTGCCTTGAGTGCTTCAAGTAG
TGTGTGCCCGTCTGTTGTGTGACTCTGGTAACTAGAGATCCCTCAGACCCTTTTAGTCAGTGTGGAAAAT
CTCTAGCAGTACGTATAGTAGTTCATGTCATCTTATTATTCAGTATTTATAACTTGCAAAGAAATGAATA
TCAGAGAGTGAGAGGAACTTGTTTATTGCAGCTTATAATGGTTACAAATAAAGCAATAGCATCACAAATT
TCACAAATAAAGCATTTTTTTCACTGCATTCTAGTTGTGGTTTGTCCAAACTCATCAATGTATCTTATCA
TGTCTGGCTCTAGCTATCCCGCCCCTAACTCCGCCCATCCCGCCCCTAACTCCGCCCAGTTCCGCCCATT
CTCCGCCCCATGGCTGACTAATTTTTTTTATTTATGCAGAGGCCGAGGCCGCCTCGGCCTCTGAGCTATT
CCAGAAGTAGTGAGGAGGCTTTTTTGGAGGCCTAGGGACGTACCCAATTCGCCCTATAGTGAGTCGTATT
ACGCGCGCTCACTGGCCGTCGTTTTACAACGTCGTGACTGGGAAAACCCTGGCGTTACCCAACTTAATCG
CCTTGCAGCACATCCCCCTTTCGCCAGCTGGCGTAATAGCGAAGAGGCCCGCACCGATCGCCCTTCCCAA
CAGTTGCGCAGCCTGAATGGCGAATGGG
[124 nt withheld, positions 7589-7712]
C
[91 nt withheld, positions 7714-7804]
A
[49 nt withheld, positions 7806-7854]
CCTTTGACGTTGGAGTCCACGTTCTTT
[37 nt withheld, positions 7882-7918]
ACCCTATCTCGGTCTATTCTTTTGATTTATAAGGGATTTTGCCGATTTCGGCCTATTGGTTAAAAAATGA
GCTGATTTAACAAAAATTTAACGCGAATTTTAACAAAATATTAACGCTTACAATTTAGGTGGCACTTTTC
GGGGAAATGTGCGCGGAACCCCTATTTGTTTATTTTTCTAAATACATTCAAATATGTATCCGCTCATGAG
ACAATAACCCTGATAAATGCTTCAATAATATTGAAAAAGGAAGAGTATGAGTATTCAACATTTCCGTGTC
GCCCTTATTCCCTTTTTTGCGGCATTTTGCCTTCCTGTTTTTGCTCACCCAGAAACGCTGGTGAAAGTAA
AAGATGCTGAAGATCAGTTGGGTGCACGAGTGGGTTACATCGAACTGGATCTCAACAGCGGTAAGATCCT
TGAGAGTTTTCGCCCCGAAGAACGTTTTCCAATGATGAGCACTTTTAAAGTTCTGCTATGTGGCGCGGTA
TTATCCCGTATTGACGCCGGGCAAGAGCAACTCGGTCGCCGCATACACTATTCTCAGAATGACTTGGTTG
AGTACTCACCAGTCACAGAAAAGCATCTTACGGATGGCATGACAGTAAGAGAATTATGCAGTGCTGCCAT
AACCATGAGTGATAACACTGCGGCCAACTTACTTCTGACAACGATCGGAGGACCGAAGGAGCTAACCGCT
TTTTTGCACAACATGGGGGATCATGTAACTCGCCTTGATCGTTGGGAACCGGAGCTGAATGAAGCCATAC
CAAACGACGAGCGTGACACCACGATGCCTGTAGCAATGGCAACAACGTTGCGCAAACTATTAACTGGCGA
ACTACTTACTCTAGCTTCCCGGCAACAATTAATAGACTGGATGGAGGCGGATAAAGTTGCAGGACCACTT
CTGCGCTCGGCCCTTCCGGCTGGCTGGTTTATTGCTGATAAATCTGGAGCCGGTGAGCGTGGGTCTCGCG
GTATCATTGCAGCACTGGGGCCAGATGGTAAGCCCTCCCGTATCGTAGTTATCTACACGACGGGGAGTCA
GGCAACTATGGATGAACGAAATAGACAGATCGCTGAGATAGGTGCCTCACTGATTAAGCATTGGTAACTG
TCAGACCAAGTTTACTCATATATACTTTAGATTGATTTAAAACTTCATTTTTAATTTAAAAGGATCTAGG
TGAAGATCCTTTTTGATAATCTCATGACCAAAATCCCTTAACGTGAGTTTTCGTTCCACTGAGCGTCAGA
CCCCGTAGAAAAGATCAAAGGATCTTCTTGAGATCCTTTTTTTCTGCGCGTAATCTGCTGCTTGCAAACA
AAAAAACCACCGCTACCAGCGGTGGTTTGTTTGCCGGATCAAGAGCTACCAACTCTTTTTCCGAAGGTAA
CTGGCTTCAGCAGAGCGCAGATACCAAATACTGTTCTTCTAGTGTAGCCGTAGTTAGGCCACCACTTCAA
GAACTCTGTAGCACCGCCTACATACCTCGCTCTGCTAATCCTGTTACCAGTGGCTGCTGCCAGTGGCGAT
AAGTCGTGTCTTACCGGGTTGGACTCAAGACGATAGTTACCGGATAAGGCGCAGCGGTCGGGCTGAACGG
GGGGTTCGTGCACACAGCCCAGCTTGGAGCGAACGACCTACACCGAACTGAGATACCTACAGCGTGAGCT
ATGAGAAAGCGCCACGCTTCCCGAAGGGAGAAAGGCGGACAGGTATCCGGTAAGCGGCAGGGTCGGAACA
GGAGAGCGCACGAGGGAGCTTCCAGGGGGAAACGCCTGGTATCTTTATAGTCCTGTCGGGTTTCGCCACC
TCTGACTTGAGCGTCGATTTTTGTGATGCTCGTCAGGGGGGCGGAGCCTATGGAAAAACGCCAGCAACGC
GGCCTTTTTACGGTTCCTGGCCTTTTGCTGGCCTTTTGCTCACATGTTCTTTCCTGCGTTATCCCCTGAT
TCTGTGGATAACCGTATTACCGCCTTTGAGTGAGCTGATACCGCTCGCCGCAGCCGAACGACCGAGCGCA
GCGAGTCAGTGAGCGAGGAAGCGGAAGAGCGCCCAATACGCAAACCGCCTCTCCCCGCGCGTTGGCCGAT
TCATTAATGCAGCTGGCACGACAGGTTTCCCGACTGGAAAGCGGGCAGTGAGCGCAACGCAATTAATGTG
AGTTAGCTCACTCATTAGGCACCCCAGGCTTTACACTTTATGCTTCCGGCTCGTATGTTGTGTGGAATTG
TGAGCGGATAACAATTTCACACAGGAAACAGCTATGACCATGATTACGCCAAGCGCGCAATTAACCCTCA
CTAAAGGGAACAAAAGCTGGAGCTGCAAGC
