>Addgene plasmid #143359 | TFORF2272 | depositor partial sequence | sequence record 282215 | Insert
ACCGCCACCATGCTGGGCATGTACGTGCCGGACAGGTTCTCCCTGAAGTCCTCCCGGGTTCAGGACGGCA
TGGGGCTCTACACGGCCCGCAGAGTGCGAAAGGGTGAAAAGTTCGGACCCTTTGCTGGAGAGAAGAGAAT
GCCTGAAGACTTGGATGAAAATATGGATTACAGGTTGATGTGGGAGGTTCGTGGGAGTAAGGGAGAAGTT
TTGTACATTTTGGATGCTACCAACCCACGGCACTCCAACTGGCTTCGCTTCGTTCATGAGGCACCATCTC
AGGAGCAGAAGAACTTGGCTGCCATTCAAGAAGGAGAAAACATTTTCTATTTGGCAGTTGAAGATATAGA
AACAGACACGGAGCTTCTGATTGGCTACCTGGATAGTGACATGGAGGCTGAGGAGGAAGAACAGCAAATT
ATGACAGTCATCAAAGAAGGGGAAGTTGAAAATTCTAGAAGACAATCAACAGCGGGCAGAAAAGATCGCC
TTGGCTGTAAAGAGGACTATGCTTGTCCTCAATGTGAATCGAGTTTTACCAGTGAGGATATTCTTGCTGA
GCATCTCCAGACATTGCACCAGAAACCCACAGAGGAGAAAGAATTTAAGTGCAAGAACTGTGGGAAGAAA
TTCCCAGTTAAGCAGGCTTTGCAAAGACATGTTCTTCAGTGCACAGCGAAAAGCAGTCTAAAGGAGTCTT
CGCGAAGTTTTCAGTGCTCTGTTTGCAATTCTTCCTTCAGTTCAGCATCGAGTTTTGAGCAGCACCAGGA
GACTTGCCGGGGGGATGCCAGGTTTGTGTGCAAGGCTGACAGCTGTGGAAAGAGGCTGAAGAGCAAGGAT
GCCCTGAAAAGACACCAGGAAAATGTCCACACTGGAGATCCTAAGAAAAAGCTTATATGTTCAGTGTGCA
ATAAAAAGTGTTCTTCAGCATCAAGCCTACAGGAACATAGAAAGATTCATGAGATATTTGATTGTCAAGA
ATGTATGAAGAAATTTATTTCAGCTAATCAGCTAAAACGTCATATGATCACCCACTCAGAAAAACGACCC
TATAATTGCGAGATTTGTAATAAGTCTTTCAAGAGGCTTGATCAAGTGGGTGCTCACAAAGTAATACACA
GCGAAGACAAACCTTACAAATGCAAACTTTGTGGAAAGGGATTTGCCCACAGAAATGTTTACAAGAATCA
TAAGAAGACCCACTCTGAGGAGAGACCGTTCCAATGTGAAGAATGTAAAGCTTTGTTCCGGACCCCATTT
TCTTTACAGAGACACCTGCTAATACATAACAGTGAGAGGACTTTCAAGTGCCATCACTGCGATGCTACCT
TTAAGAGGAAGGATACATTAAATGTTCATGTCCAGGTGGTTCATGAAAGACACAAGAAGTATAGGTGTGA
GCTATGTAATAAGGCCTTTGTTACACCTTCAGTGCTTAGAAGTCATAAGAAAACACATACAGGAGAAAAG
GAGAAAATCTGTCCATATTGTGGCCAGAAATTTGCCAGCAGTGGTACACTCAGAGTTCATATCCGGAGCC
ACACAGGTGAGCGTCCCTATCAATGTCCTTACTGTGAAAAAGGATTCAGTAAAAATGATGGACTGAAGAT
GCACATTCGTACTCACACCAGGGAGAAGCCGTACAAGTGCTCAGAGTGCAGCAAGGCCTTCAGCCAGAAG
CGAGGCCTGGATGAGCACAAGAGGACGCACACTGGAGAAAAGCCTTTTCAGTGTGATGTTTGTGATTTGG
CTTTTAGCCTGAAGAAAATGCTGATTCGACACAAGATGACTCATAATCCCAATCGTCCCCTGGCAGAATG
CCAGTTTTGCCATAAGAAGTTTACAAGGAATGACTACCTCAAAGTGCACATGGACAATATCCATGGTGTA
GCTGACAGCTAGTAATGAACTAGTCCGTAACTTGAAAGTATTTCGATTTCTTGGCTTTATATATCTTGTG
GAAAGGACGACCAAGTTCTTGTGAAATCGTCTCA
