>Addgene plasmid #143359 | TFORF2272 | depositor partial sequence | sequence record 282216 | Barcode
CCAAGTTCTTGTGAAATCGTCTCA
